>Addgene plasmid #158337 | pLKO_S.V5.FLAG_NGFR | addgene full sequence | sequence record 335194 | Addgene NGS Result
GCAGTACGTGATTCTTGATCCCGAGCTTCGGGTTGGAAGTGGGTGGGAGAGTTCGAGGCCTTGCGCTTAA
GGAGCCCCTTCGCCTCGTGCTTGAGTTGAGGCCTGGCCTGGGCGCTGGGGCCGCCGCGTGCGAATCTGGT
GGCACCTTCGCGCCTGTCTCGCTGCTTTCGATAAGTCTCTAGCCATTTAAAATTTTTGATGACCTGCTGC
GACGCTTTTTTTCTGGCAAGATAGTCTTGTAAATGCGGGCCAAGATCTGCACACTGGTATTTCGGTTTTT
GGGGCCGCGGGCGGCGACGGGGCCCGTGCGTCCCAGCGCACATGTTCGGCGAGGCGGGGCCTGCGAGCGC
GGCCACCGAGAATCGGACGGGGGTAGTCTCAAGCTGGCCGGCCTGCTCTGGTGCCTGGCCTCGCGCCGCC
GTGTATCGCCCCGCCCTGGGCGGCAAGGCTGGCCCGGTCGGCACCAGTTGCGTGAGCGGAAAGATGGCCG
CTTCCCGGCCCTGCTGCAGGGAGCTCAAAATGGAGGACGCGGCGCTCGGGAGAGCGGGCGGGTGAGTCAC
CCACACAAAGGAAAAGGGCCTTTCCGTCCTCAGCCGTCGCTTCATGTGACTCCACGGAGTACCGGGCGCC
GTCCAGGCACCTCGATTAGTTCTCGAGCTTTTGGAGTACGTCGTCTTTAGGTTGGGGGGAGGGGTTTTAT
GCGATGGAGTTTCCCCACACTGAGTGGGTGGAGACTGAAGTTAGGCCAGCTTGGCACTTGATGTAATTCT
CCTTGGAATTTGCCCTTTTTGAGTTTGGATCTTGGTTCATTCTCAAGCCTCAGACAGTGGTTCAAAGTTT
TTTTCTTCCATTTCAGGTGTCGTGAGGAATTCTGCAGTCGATCGACGGTACCGCGGGCCCGGGATCCACG
GTCGCCACCATGGGGGCAGGTGCCACCGGCCGCGCCATGGACGGGCCGCGCCTGCTGCTGTTGCTGCTTC
TGGGGGTGTCCCTTGGAGGTGCCAAGGAGGCATGCAAGGAGACCGCCGCCGCCAAGTTCGAGAGGCAGCA
CATGGACAGCGGAGGAGGCGGGGGAGGGGGCAAACCAATTCCAAACCCACTGCTGGGACTGGATTCCACA
GGAGGAGGCGGGGGAGGGGACTACAAAGACGATGACGACAAGCCCACAGGCCTGTACACACACAGCGGTG
AGTGCTGCAAAGCCTGCAACCTGGGCGAGGGTGTGGCCCAGCCTTGTGGAGCCAACCAGACCGTGTGTGA
GCCCTGCCTGGACAGCGTGACGTTCTCCGACGTGGTGAGCGCGACCGAGCCGTGCAAGCCGTGCACCGAG
TGCGTGGGGCTCCAGAGCATGTCGGCGCCGTGCGTGGAGGCCGACGACGCCGTGTGCCGCTGCGCCTACG
GCTACTACCAGGATGAGACGACTGGGCGCTGCGAGGCGTGCCGCGTGTGCGAGGCGGGCTCGGGCCTCGT
GTTCTCCTGCCAGGACAAGCAGAACACCGTGTGCGAGGAGTGCCCCGACGGCACGTATTCCGACGAGGCC
AACCACGTGGACCCGTGCCTGCCCTGCACCGTGTGCGAGGACACCGAGCGCCAGCTCCGCGAGTGCACAC
GCTGGGCCGACGCCGAGTGCGAGGAGATCCCTGGCCGTTGGATTACACGGTCCACACCCCCAGAGGGCTC
GGACAGCACAGCCCCCAGCACCCAGGAGCCTGAGGCACCTCCAGAACAAGACCTCATAGCCAGCACGGTG
GCAGGTGTGGTGACCACAGTGATGGGCAGCTCCCAGCCCGTGGTGACCCGAGGCACCACCGACAACCTCA
TCCCTGTCTATTGCTCCATCCTGGCTGCTGTGGTTGTGGGCCTTGTGGCCTACATAGCCTTCAAGAGGTG
GAACAGGGGTATCCTCTAGAGCGGCCGCGTCGACAATCAACCTCTGGATTACAAAATTTGTGAAAGATTG
ACTGGTATTCTTAACTATGTTGCTCCTTTTACGCTATGTGGATACGCTGCTTTAATGCCTTTGTATCATG
CTATTGCTTCCCGTATGGCTTTCATTTTCTCCTCCTTGTATAAATCCTGGTTGCTGTCTCTTTATGAGGA
GTTGTGGCCCGTTGTCAGGCAACGTGGCGTGGTGTGCACTGTGTTTGCTGACGCAACCCCCACTGGTTGG
GGCATTGCCACCACCTGTCAGCTCCTTTCCGGGACTTTCGCTTTCCCCCTCCCTATTGCCACGGCGGAAC
TCATCGCCGCCTGCCTTGCCCGCTGCTGGACAGGGGCTCGGCTGTTGGGCACTGACAATTCCGTGGTGTT
GTCGGGGAAGCTGACGTCCTTTCCATGGCTGCTCGCCTGTGTTGCCACCTGGATTCTGCGCGGGACGTCC
TTCTGCTACGTCCCTTCGGCCCTCAATCCAGCGGACCTTCCTTCCCGCGGCCTGCTGCCGGCTCTGCGGC
CTCTTCCGCATCTTCGCCTTCGCCCTCAGACGAGTCGGATCTCCCTTTGGGCCGCCTCCCCGCCTGGGTA
CCTTTAAGACCAATGACTTACAAGGCAGCTGTAGATCTTAGCCACTTTTTAAAAGAAAAGGGGGGACTGG
AAGGGCTAATTCACTCCCAACGAAGATAAGATCTGCTTTTTGCTTGTACTGGGTCTCTCTGGTTAGACCA
GATCTGAGCCTGGGAGCTCTCTGGCTAACTAGGGAACCCACTGCTTAAGCCTCAATAAAGCTTGCCTTGA
GTGCTTCAAGTAGTGTGTGCCCGTCTGTTGTGTGACTCTGGTAACTAGAGATCCCTCAGACCCTTTTAGT
CAGTGTGGAAAATCTCTAGCAGTAGTAGTTCATGTCATCTTATTATTCAGTATTTATAACTTGCAAAGAA
ATGAATATCAGAGAGTGAGAGGAACTTGTTTATTGCAGCTTATAATGGTTACAAATAAAGCAATAGCATC
ACAAATTTCACAAATAAAGCATTTTTTTCACTGCATTCTAGTTGTGGTTTGTCCAAACTCATCAATGTAT
CTTATCATGTCTGGCTCTAGCTATCCCGCCCCTAACTCCGCCCATCCCGCCCCTAACTCCGCCCAGTTCC
GCCCATTCTCCGCCCCATGGCTGACTAATTTTTTTTATTTATGCAGAGGCCGAGGCCGCCTCGGCCTCTG
AGCTATTCCAGAAGTAGTGAGGAGGCTTTTTTGGAGGCCTAGGGACGTACCCAATTCGCCCTATAGTGAG
TCGTATTACGCGCGCTCACTGGCCGTCGTTTTACAACGTCGTGACTGGGAAAACCCTGGCGTTACCCAAC
TTAATCGCCTTGCAGCACATCCCCCTTTCGCCAGCTGGCGTAATAGCGAAGAGGCCCGCACCGATCGCCC
TTCCCAACAGTTGCGCAGCCTGAATGGCGAATGGG
[124 nt withheld, positions 3396-3519]
C
[91 nt withheld, positions 3521-3611]
A
[49 nt withheld, positions 3613-3661]
CCTTTGACGTTGGAGTCCACGTTCTTT
[37 nt withheld, positions 3689-3725]
ACCCTATCTCGGTCTATTCTTTTGATTTATAAGGGATTTTGCCGATTTCGGCCTATTGGTTAAAAAATGA
GCTGATTTAACAAAAATTTAACGCGAATTTTAACAAAATATTAACGCTTACAATTTAGGTGGCACTTTTC
GGGGAAATGTGCGCGGAACCCCTATTTGTTTATTTTTCTAAATACATTCAAATATGTATCCGCTCATGAG
ACAATAACCCTGATAAATGCTTCAATAATATTGAAAAAGGAAGAGTATGAGTATTCAACATTTCCGTGTC
GCCCTTATTCCCTTTTTTGCGGCATTTTGCCTTCCTGTTTTTGCTCACCCAGAAACGCTGGTGAAAGTAA
AAGATGCTGAAGATCAGTTGGGTGCACGAGTGGGTTACATCGAACTGGATCTCAACAGCGGTAAGATCCT
TGAGAGTTTTCGCCCCGAAGAACGTTTTCCAATGATGAGCACTTTTAAAGTTCTGCTATGTGGCGCGGTA
TTATCCCGTATTGACGCCGGGCAAGAGCAACTCGGTCGCCGCATACACTATTCTCAGAATGACTTGGTTG
AGTACTCACCAGTCACAGAAAAGCATCTTACGGATGGCATGACAGTAAGAGAATTATGCAGTGCTGCCAT
AACCATGAGTGATAACACTGCGGCCAACTTACTTCTGACAACGATCGGAGGACCGAAGGAGCTAACCGCT
TTTTTGCACAACATGGGGGATCATGTAACTCGCCTTGATCGTTGGGAACCGGAGCTGAATGAAGCCATAC
CAAACGACGAGCGTGACACCACGATGCCTGTAGCAATGGCAACAACGTTGCGCAAACTATTAACTGGCGA
ACTACTTACTCTAGCTTCCCGGCAACAATTAATAGACTGGATGGAGGCGGATAAAGTTGCAGGACCACTT
CTGCGCTCGGCCCTTCCGGCTGGCTGGTTTATTGCTGATAAATCTGGAGCCGGTGAGCGTGGGTCTCGCG
GTATCATTGCAGCACTGGGGCCAGATGGTAAGCCCTCCCGTATCGTAGTTATCTACACGACGGGGAGTCA
GGCAACTATGGATGAACGAAATAGACAGATCGCTGAGATAGGTGCCTCACTGATTAAGCATTGGTAACTG
TCAGACCAAGTTTACTCATATATACTTTAGATTGATTTAAAACTTCATTTTTAATTTAAAAGGATCTAGG
TGAAGATCCTTTTTGATAATCTCATGACCAAAATCCCTTAACGTGAGTTTTCGTTCCACTGAGCGTCAGA
CCCCGTAGAAAAGATCAAAGGATCTTCTTGAGATCCTTTTTTTCTGCGCGTAATCTGCTGCTTGCAAACA
AAAAAACCACCGCTACCAGCGGTGGTTTGTTTGCCGGATCAAGAGCTACCAACTCTTTTTCCGAAGGTAA
CTGGCTTCAGCAGAGCGCAGATACCAAATACTGTTCTTCTAGTGTAGCCGTAGTTAGGCCACCACTTCAA
GAACTCTGTAGCACCGCCTACATACCTCGCTCTGCTAATCCTGTTACCAGTGGCTGCTGCCAGTGGCGAT
AAGTCGTGTCTTACCGGGTTGGACTCAAGACGATAGTTACCGGATAAGGCGCAGCGGTCGGGCTGAACGG
GGGGTTCGTGCACACAGCCCAGCTTGGAGCGAACGACCTACACCGAACTGAGATACCTACAGCGTGAGCT
ATGAGAAAGCGCCACGCTTCCCGAAGGGAGAAAGGCGGACAGGTATCCGGTAAGCGGCAGGGTCGGAACA
GGAGAGCGCACGAGGGAGCTTCCAGGGGGAAACGCCTGGTATCTTTATAGTCCTGTCGGGTTTCGCCACC
TCTGACTTGAGCGTCGATTTTTGTGATGCTCGTCAGGGGGGCGGAGCCTATGGAAAAACGCCAGCAACGC
GGCCTTTTTACGGTTCCTGGCCTTTTGCTGGCCTTTTGCTCACATGTTCTTTCCTGCGTTATCCCCTGAT
TCTGTGGATAACCGTATTACCGCCTTTGAGTGAGCTGATACCGCTCGCCGCAGCCGAACGACCGAGCGCA
GCGAGTCAGTGAGCGAGGAAGCGGAAGAGCGCCCAATACGCAAACCGCCTCTCCCCGCGCGTTGGCCGAT
TCATTAATGCAGCTGGCACGACAGGTTTCCCGACTGGAAAGCGGGCAGTGAGCGCAACGCAATTAATGTG
AGTTAGCTCACTCATTAGGCACCCCAGGCTTTACACTTTATGCTTCCGGCTCGTATGTTGTGTGGAATTG
TGAGCGGATAACAATTTCACACAGGAAACAGCTATGACCATGATTACGCCAAGCGCGCAATTAACCCTCA
CTAAAGGGAACAAAAGCTGGAGCTGCAAGCTTAATGTAGTCTTATGCAATACTCTTGTAGTCTTGCAACA
TGGTAACGATGAGTTAGCAACATGCCTTACAAGGAGAGAAAAAGCACCGTGCATGGCGATTGGTGGAAGT
AAGGTGGTACGATCGTGCCTTATTAGGAAGGCAACAGACGGGTCTGACATGGATTGGACGAACCACTGAA
TTGCCGCATTGCAGAGATATTGTATTTAAGTGCCTAGCTCGATACATAAACGGGTCTCTCTGGTTAGACC
AGATCTGAGCCTGGGAGCTCTCTGGCTAACTAGGGAACCCACTGCTTAAGCCTCAATAAAGCTTGCCTTG
AGTGCTTCAAGTAGTGTGTGCCCGTCTGTTGTGTGACTCTGGTAACTAGAGATCCCTCAGACCCTTTTAG
TCAGTGTGGAAAATCTCTAGCAGTGGCGCCCGAACAGGGACTTGAAAGCGAAAGGGAAACCAGAGGAGCT
CTCTCGACGCAGGACTCGGCTTGCTGAAGCGCGCACGGCAAGAGGCGAGGGGCGGCGACTGGTGAGTACG
CCAAAAATTTTGACTAGCGGAGGCTAGAAGGAGAGAGATGGGTGCGAGAGCGTCAGTATTAAGCGGGGGA
GAATTAGATCGCGATGGGAAAAAATTCGGTTAAGGCCAGGGGGAAAGAAAAAATATAAATTAAAACATAT
AGTATGGGCAAGCAGGGAGCTAGAACGATTCGCAGTTAATCCTGGCCTGTTAGAAACATCAGAAGGCTGT
AGACAAATACTGGGACAGCTACAACCATCCCTTCAGACAGGATCAGAAGAACTTAGATCATTATATAATA
CAGTAGCAACCCTCTATTGTGTGCATCAAAGGATAGAGATAAAAGACACCAAGGAAGCTTTAGACAAGAT
AGAGGAAGAGCAAAACAAAAGTAAGACCACCGCACAGCAAGCGGCCGCTGATCTTCAGACCTGGAGGAGG
AGATATGAGGGACAATTGGAGAAGTGAATTATATAAATATAAAGTAGTAAAAATTGAACCATTAGGAGTA
GCACCCACCAAGGCAAAGAGAAGAGTGGTGCAGAGAGAAAAAAGAGCAGTGGGAATAGGAGCTTTGTTCC
TTGGGTTCTTGGGAGCAGCAGGAAGCACTATGGGCGCAGCGTCAATGACGCTGACGGTACAGGCCAGACA
ATTATTGTCTGGTATAGTGCAGCAGCAGAACAATTTGCTGAGGGCTATTGAGGCGCAACAGCATCTGTTG
CAACTCACAGTCTGGGGCATCAAGCAGCTCCAGGCAAGAATCCTGGCTGTGGAAAGATACCTAAAGGATC
AACAGCTCCTGGGGATTTGGGGTTGCTCTGGAAAACTCATTTGCACCACTGCTGTGCCTTGGAATGCTAG
TTGGAGTAATAAATCTCTGGAACAGATTTGGAATCACACGACCTGGATGGAGTGGGACAGAGAAATTAAC
AATTACACAAGCTTAATACACTCCTTAATTGAAGAATCGCAAAACCAGCAAGAAAAGAATGAACAAGAAT
TATTGGAATTAGATAAATGGGCAAGTTTGTGGAATTGGTTTAACATAACAAATTGGCTGTGGTATATAAA
ATTATTCATAATGATAGTAGGAGGCTTGGTAGGTTTAAGAATAGTTTTTGCTGTACTTTCTATAGTGAAT
AGAGTTAGGCAGGGATATTCACCATTATCGTTTCAGACCCACCTCCCAACCCCGAGGGGACCCGACAGGC
CCGAAGGAATAGAAGAAGAAGGTGGAGAGAGAGACAGAGACAGATCCATTCGATTAGTGAACGGATCTCG
ACGGTATCGATCACGAGACTAGTATCGAGCGGCCGCCCCCTTCACCGAGGGCCTATTTCCCATGATTCCT
TCATATTTGCATATACGATACAAGGCTGTTAGAGAGATAATTGGAATTAATTTGACTGTAAACACAAAGA
TATTAGTACAAAATACGTGACGTAGAAAGTAATAATTTCTTGGGTAGTTTGCAGTTTTAAAATTATGTTT
TAAAATGGACTATCATATGCTTACCGTAACTTGAAAGTATTTCGATTTCTTGGCTTTATATATCTTGTGG
AAAGGACGAAACACCGGGTCTTCGAGAAGACCTGTTTTAGAGCTAGAAATAGCAAGTTAAAATAAGGCTA
GTCCGTTATCAACTTGAAAAAGTGGCACCGAGTCGGTGCTTTTTTTAATTCTCGACCTCGAGACAAATGG
CAGTATTCATCCACAATTTTAAAAGAAAAGGGGGGATTGGGGGGTACAGTGCAGGGGAAAGAATAGTAGA
CATAATAGCAACAGACATACAAACTAAAGAATTACAAAAACAAATTACAAAAATTCAAAATTTTCGGGTT
TATTACAGGGACAGCAGAGATCCACTTTGGCCGCGGCTCGAGGCGATAAGCTTTGCAAAGATGGATAAAG
TTTTAAACAGAGAGGAATCTTTGCAGCTAATGGACCTTCTAGGTCTTGAAAGGAGTGGGAATTGGCTCCG
GTGCCCGTCAGTGGGCAGAGCGCACATCGCCCACAGTCCCCGAGAAGTTGGGGGGAGGGGTCGGCAATTG
AACCGGTGCCTAGAGAAGGTGGCGCGGGGTAAACTGGGAAAGTGATGTCGTGTACTGGCTCCGCCTTTTT
CCCGAGGGTGGGGGAGAACCGTATATAAGTGCAGTAGTCGCCGTGAACGTTCTTTTTCGCAACGGGTTTG
CCGCCAGAACACAGGTAAGTGCCGTGTGTGGTTCCCGCGGGCCTGGCCTCTTTACGGGTTATGGCCCTTG
CGTGCCTTGAATTACTTCCACCTGGCT
Features (pLannotate 1.2.2; 29 found; start..end, strand, type, name):
    882..907     +  misc_feature   MCS (fragment): multiple cloning site
    920..1894    +  CDS            NGFR (fragment): TNR16_HUMAN - Also known as TNFRSF16. Experimental evidence at protein level: Swiss-Prot protein existence level 1. Low affinity receptor which can bind to NGF, BDNF, NTF3, and NTF4. Forms a heterodimeric receptor with SORCS2 that binds the precursor forms of NGF, BDNF and NTF3 with high affinity, and has much lower affinity for mature NGF and BDNF (PubMed:24908487). Plays an important role in differentiation and survival of specific neuronal populations during development (By similarity). Can mediate cell survival as well as cell death of neural cells. Plays a role in the inactivation of RHOA
   1925..2513    +  misc_feature   WPRE: woodchuck hepatitis virus posttranscriptional regulatory element
   2518..2655    +  CDS            nef (fragment): NEF_HV1LA - Experimental evidence at protein level: Swiss-Prot protein existence level 1. Extracellular Nef protein targets CD4(+) T-lymphocytes for apoptosis by interacting with CXCR4 surface receptors. From Human immunodeficiency virus type 1 group M subtype B (isolate Lai) (HIV-1).
   2641..2821    +  LTR            5' LTR (truncated): truncated 5' long terminal repeat (LTR) from HIV-1
   2893..3014    +  polyA_signal   SV40 poly(A) signal: SV40 polyadenylation signal
   3054..3189    +  rep_origin     SV40 ori: SV40 origin of replication
   3210..3228    -  promoter       T7 promoter: promoter for bacteriophage T7 RNA polymerase
   3236..3391    +  CDS            lacZα (fragment): LacZα fragment of β-galactosidase; lacZ fragment
   3396..3824    +  rep_origin     f1 ori (sequence partly withheld): f1 bacteriophage origin of replication; arrow indicates direction of (+) strand synthesis
   3877..3981    +  promoter       AmpR promoter: bla
   3982..4842    +  CDS            AmpR: β-lactamase; bla; confers resistance to ampicillin, carbenicillin, and related antibiotics
   5013..5601    +  rep_origin     ori: high-copy-number ColE1/pMB1/pBR322/pUC origin of replication
   5784..5876    +  CDS            lacI (fragment): lac repressor; lacI; The lac repressor binds to the lac operator to inhibit transcription in E. coli. This inhibition can be relieved by adding lactose or isopropyl-β-D-thiogalactopyranoside (IPTG).
   5889..5910    +  protein_bind   CAP binding site: CAP binding activates transcription in the presence of cAMP. E. coli catabolite activator protein
   5925..5955    +  promoter       lac promoter: promoter for the E. coli lac operon
   5963..5979    +  protein_bind   lac operator: The lac repressor binds to the lac operator to inhibit transcription in E. coli. This inhibition can be relieved by adding lactose or isopropyl-β-D-thiogalactopyranoside (IPTG). lac repressor encoded by lacI
   6024..6042    +  promoter       T3 promoter: promoter for bacteriophage T3 RNA polymerase
   6070..6296    +  promoter       RSV promoter: Rous sarcoma virus enhancer/promoter
   6297..6477    +  LTR            5' LTR (truncated): truncated 5' long terminal repeat (LTR) from HIV-1
   6524..6649    +  misc_feature   HIV-1 Ψ: packaging signal of human immunodeficiency virus type 1
   6633..6996    +  CDS            HIV-1 gag (fragment): gag protein from human immunodeficiency virus 1; gag
   7142..7375    +  misc_feature   RRE: The Rev response element (RRE) of HIV-1 allows for Rev-dependent mRNA export from the nucleus to the cytoplasm.
   7752..7852    +  CDS            Rev (fragment): human immunodeficiency virus 1 (HIV-1) Rev protein; rev; enhances nuclear export of unspliced and incompletely spliced viral mRNAs
   7902..8142    +  promoter       U6 promoter: RNA polymerase III promoter for human U6 snRNA
   8169..8244    +  misc_RNA       gRNA scaffold: guide RNA scaffold for the Streptococcus pyogenes CRISPR/Cas9 system
   8292..8409    +  misc_feature   cPPT/CTS: central polypurine tract and central termination sequence of HIV-1
   8476..8542    +  CDS            small t antigen (fragment): SV40 (simian virus 40) small t antigen
   8549..865     +  promoter       EF-1α promoter (across the origin): strong constitutive promoter for human elongation factor EF-1α
