[The description below was written by a language model from this plasmid's Addgene catalogue record and pLannotate feature annotations shown in this document.]
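Description:
pLKO_S.V5.FLAG_NGFR is a lentiviral CRISPR vector on the pLKO backbone that pairs an sgRNA expression cassette with a protein barcode ("Pro-Code") for tracking transduced cells. It is propagated in E. coli through a high-copy ColE1/pUC-type origin with ampicillin selection (AmpR); an f1 ori and an SV40 origin are also present in the backbone. The lentiviral portion has a third-generation layout. An RSV promoter drives a truncated HIV-1 5' LTR, followed by the Ψ packaging signal with a gag fragment, the RRE for Rev-dependent export of the genomic RNA, and a cPPT/CTS. A WPRE sits downstream of the transgene. A second truncated LTR, annotated by the software as a 5' LTR but located at the 3' end of the viral cassette, is followed by an SV40 poly(A) signal.

Two expression units lie between the LTRs. A human U6 Pol III promoter is followed by a short gap and then the S. pyogenes Cas9 guide RNA scaffold, the position where a user-chosen sgRNA spacer is cloned; no Cas9 is annotated on the vector. Downstream, the EF-1α promoter drives a human NGFR lacking its signaling domain (dNGFR), which serves as an inert cell-surface scaffold. According to the catalogue entry it carries an N-terminal combination of S, V5 and FLAG epitope tags, although these tags are not annotated separately in the feature table. This epitope combination forms the Pro-Code, which can be detected with antibodies by cytometry. Because each Pro-Code is linked to a particular guide, the system is intended for pooled phenotypic CRISPR screens read out at single-cell resolution, as well as for general vector or cell tracking.
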