Addgene plasmid #158337: pLKO_S.V5.FLAG_NGFR
Purpose: Protein Barcode (Pro-Code) for vector/cell tracking. Contains U6 trRNA cassette for sgRNA cloning. Enables phenotypic CRISPR screens at a single cell resolution (using cytometry).
Depositing lab: Brian Brown. Depositing organization: Icahn School of Medicine at Mount Sinai. Publication: Protein Barcodes Enable High-Dimensional Single-Cell CRISPR Screens. Wroblewska A, Dhainaut M, Ben-Zvi B, Rose SA, Park ES, Amir ED, Bektesevic A, Baccarini A, Merad M, Rahman AH, Brown BD. Cell. 2018 Nov 1;175(4):1141-1155.e16. doi: 10.1016/j.cell.2018.09.022. Epub 2018 Oct 18. PubMed 30343902.
Backbone
  Vector backbone: pLKO
  Backbone size w/o insert (bp): 9000
  Vector type: Lentiviral, CRISPR
Growth in bacteria
  Bacterial resistance: Ampicillin, 100 μg/mL
  Growth temperature: 37°C
  Growth strain: NEB Stable
  Copy number: High Copy
Gene/Insert
  Gene/Insert name: Pro-Code Tagged human dNGFR
  Species: H. sapiens (human)
  Insert size (bp): 1000
  Mutation: Truncation of the signaling domain
  Entrez Gene: NGFR (a.k.a. CD271, Gp80-LNGFR, TNFRSF16, p75(NTR), p75NTR)
  Promoter: EF1a
  Tag / fusion protein: S.V5.FLAG (N terminal on insert)
  Cloning method: Restriction Enzyme; 5′ cloning site Unknown (unknown if destroyed)
  Sequencing primers: 5′ cctttttgagtttggatcttggttcat
Terms and licenses: Academic/Nonprofit Terms; Industry Terms: Not Available to Industry
How to cite: pLKO_S.V5.FLAG_NGFR was a gift from Brian Brown (Addgene plasmid # 158337 ; http://n2t.net/addgene:158337 ; RRID:Addgene_158337)
