>Addgene plasmid #158337 | pLKO_S.V5.FLAG_NGFR | depositor partial sequence | sequence record 305543 | Tagged NGFR
ATGGGGGCAGGTGCCACCGGCCGCGCCATGGACGGGCCGCGCCTGCTGCTGTTGCTGCTTCTGGGGGTGT
CCCTTGGAGGTGCCAAGGAGGCATGCAAGGAGACCGCCGCCGCCAAGTTCGAGAGGCAGCACATGGACAG
CGGAGGAGGCGGGGGAGGGGGCAAACCAATTCCAAACCCACTGCTGGGACTGGATTCCACAGGAGGAGGC
GGGGGAGGGGACTACAAAGACGATGACGACAAGCCCACAGGCCTGTACACACACAGCGGTGAGTGCTGCA
AAGCCTGCAACCTGGGCGAGGGTGTGGCCCAGCCTTGTGGAGCCAACCAGACCGTGTGTGAGCCCTGCCT
GGACAGCGTGACGTTCTCCGACGTGGTGAGCGCGACCGAGCCGTGCAAGCCGTGCACCGAGTGCGTGGGG
CTCCAGAGCATGTCGGCGCCGTGCGTGGAGGCCGACGACGCCGTGTGCCGCTGCGCCTACGGCTACTACC
AGGATGAGACGACTGGGCGCTGCGAGGCGTGCCGCGTGTGCGAGGCGGGCTCGGGCCTCGTGTTCTCCTG
CCAGGACAAGCAGAACACCGTGTGCGAGGAGTGCCCCGACGGCACGTATTCCGACGAGGCCAACCACGTG
GACCCGTGCCTGCCCTGCACCGTGTGCGAGGACACCGAGCGCCAGCTCCGCGAGTGCACACGCTGGGCCG
ACGCCGAGTGCGAGGAGATCCCTGGCCGTTGGATTACACGGTCCACACCCCCAGAGGGCTCGGACAGCAC
AGCCCCCAGCACCCAGGAGCCTGAGGCACCTCCAGAACAAGACCTCATAGCCAGCACGGTGGCAGGTGTG
GTGACCACAGTGATGGGCAGCTCCCAGCCCGTGGTGACCCGAGGCACCACCGACAACCTCATCCCTGTCT
ATTGCTCCATCCTGGCTGCTGTGGTTGTGGGCCTTGTGGCCTACATAGCCTTCAAGAGGTGGAACAGGGG
TATCCTCTAG
